Addgene plasmid #117852: promoter J23110 (upstream of RBS, mRFP1)
Purpose: For course in "Synthetic Biology: A Lab Manual"
Depositing lab: Anthony Forster. Depositing organization: Uppsala University. Publication: Engineering a palette of eukaryotic chromoproteins for bacterial synthetic biology. Liljeruhm J, Funk SK, Tietscher S, Edlund AD, Jamal S, Wistrand-Yuen P, Dyrhage K, Gynna A, Ivermark K, Lovgren J, Tornblom V, Virtanen A, Lundin ER, Wistrand-Yuen E, Forster AC. J Biol Eng. 2018 May 10;12:8. doi: 10.1186/s13036-018-0100-0. eCollection 2018. 100 PubMed 29760772.
Backbone
  Vector backbone: BioBrick J61002 vector
  Backbone manufacturer: iGEM Registry
  Modifications to backbone: BioBrick sites removed
  Vector type: Synthetic Biology ; Escherichia coli
Growth in bacteria
  Bacterial resistance: Ampicillin, 100 μg/mL
  Growth temperature: 37°C
  Growth strain: DH5alpha
  Copy number: High Copy
Gene/Insert
  Gene/Insert name: medium-high promoter, RBS, mRFP1
  Species: Synthetic
  Mutation: BioBrick sites removed
Terms and licenses: Academic/Nonprofit Terms; Industry Terms: Not Available to Industry
How to cite: promoter J23110 (upstream of RBS, mRFP1) was a gift from Anthony Forster (Addgene plasmid # 117852 ; http://n2t.net/addgene:117852 ; RRID:Addgene_117852)
