[The description below was written by a language model from this plasmid's Addgene catalogue record and the feature table of its GenBank file.]
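Description:
Promoter J23110 (upstream of RBS, mRFP1) is a small (about 3 kb) high-copy Escherichia coli plasmid built on the iGEM Registry BioBrick J61002 vector and intended for synthetic biology teaching. It replicates from a ColE1/pMB1/pUC-type origin and is selected with ampicillin through the beta-lactamase (bla) gene driven by its own AmpR promoter, both oriented opposite to the reporter cassette.

The payload is a simple constitutive reporter unit. The catalogue describes the insert as a medium-high strength promoter (J23110, a member of the Registry's constitutive promoter series), followed by a ribosome binding site and mRFP1. The feature table annotates a strong bacterial RBS and the mRFP1 coding sequence, a monomeric derivative of DsRed. It does not annotate the promoter itself, which presumably lies in the short unannotated stretch between the BioBrick prefix and the RBS. Transcription of the reporter is ended by tandem rrnB T1 and phage T7 early (T7Te) terminators, and a putative bacterial terminator upstream of the cassette helps insulate it from read-through transcription from the backbone. The record states that BioBrick sites were removed from the backbone and insert, although a BioBrick prefix is still annotated in the sequence file, so the extent of that modification is not fully clear from the record.

Because red fluorescence reflects promoter activity in this arrangement, the plasmid serves as a readout of J23110 strength. The stated purpose is use in the course accompanying "Synthetic Biology: A Lab Manual".
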