LOCUS       Exported 2983 bp ds-DNA circular SYN 12-MAY-2021
DEFINITION  For course in ""Synthetic Biology: A Lab Manual"".
ACCESSION   .
VERSION     .
KEYWORDS    promoter J23110 (upstream of RBS, mRFP1)
SOURCE      synthetic DNA construct
  ORGANISM  synthetic DNA construct
REFERENCE   1 (bases 1 to 2983)
  AUTHORS   Liljeruhm J, Funk SK, Tietscher S, Edlund AD, Jamal S, Wistrand-Yuen
            P, Dyrhage K, Gynna A, Ivermark K, Lovgren J, Tornblom V, Virtanen
            A, Lundin ER, Wistrand-Yuen E, Forster AC
  TITLE     Engineering a palette of eukaryotic chromoproteins for bacterial
            synthetic biology.
  JOURNAL   J Biol Eng. 2018 May 10;12:8. doi: 10.1186/s13036-018-0100-0.
            eCollection 2018.
  PUBMED    29760772
REFERENCE   2 (bases 1 to 2983)
  AUTHORS   .
  TITLE     Direct Submission
  JOURNAL   Exported May 12, 2021 from SnapGene Server 1.1.58
            http://www.snapgene.com
FEATURES             Location/Qualifiers
     source          1..2983
                     /organism="synthetic DNA construct"
                     /mol_type="other DNA"
     terminator      1..44
                     /label=bacterial terminator
                     /note="putative bacterial transcription terminator"
     misc_feature    47..68
                     /label=BioBrick prefix
                     /note="BioBrick prefix for parts that do not start with
                     ""ATG"""
     RBS             112..123
                     /note="strong bacterial ribosome binding site (Elowitz and
                     Leibler, 2000)"
     CDS             130..807
                     /codon_start=1
                     /product="monomeric derivative of DsRed (Campbell et al.,
                     2002)"
                     /label=mRFP1
                     /translation="MASSEDVIKEFMRFKVRMEGSVNGHEFEIEGEGEGRPYEGTQTAK
                     LKVTKGGPLPFAWDILSPQFQYGSKAYVKHPADIPDYLKLSFPEGFKWERVMNFEDGGV
                     VTVTQDSSLQDGEFIYKVKLRGTNFPSDGPVMQKKTMGWEASTERMYPEDGALKGEIKM
                     RLKLKDGGHYDAEVKTTYMAKKPVQLPGAYKTDIKLDITSHNEDYTIVEQYERAEGRHS
                     TGA"
     terminator      852..923
                     /label=rrnB T1 terminator
                     /note="transcription terminator T1 from the E. coli rrnB
                     gene"
     terminator      939..966
                     /label=T7Te terminator
                     /note="phage T7 early transcription terminator"
     primer_bind     complement(999..1016)
                     /label=L4440
                     /note="L4440 vector, forward primer"
     rep_origin      complement(1170..1758)
                     /direction=LEFT
                     /label=ori
                     /note="high-copy-number ColE1/pMB1/pBR322/pUC origin of
                     replication"
     primer_bind     complement(1250..1269)
                     /label=pBR322ori-F
                     /note="pBR322 origin, forward primer"
     CDS             complement(1929..2789)
                     /codon_start=1
                     /gene="bla"
                     /product="beta-lactamase"
                     /label=AmpR
                     /note="confers resistance to ampicillin, carbenicillin, and
                     related antibiotics"
                     /translation="MSIQHFRVALIPFFAAFCLPVFAHPETLVKVKDAEDQLGARVGYI
                     ELDLNSGKILESFRPEERFPMMSTFKVLLCGAVLSRIDAGQEQLGRRIHYSQNDLVEYS
                     PVTEKHLTDGMTVRELCSAAITMSDNTAANLLLTTIGGPKELTAFLHNMGDHVTRLDRW
                     EPELNEAIPNDERDTTMPVAMATTLRKLLTGELLTLASRQQLIDWMEADKVAGPLLRSA
                     LPAGWFIADKSGAGERGSRGIIAALGPDGKPSRIVVIYTTGSQATMDERNRQIAEIGAS
                     LIKHW"
     primer_bind     2552..2571
                     /label=Amp-R
                     /note="Ampicillin resistance gene, reverse primer"
     promoter        complement(2790..2894)
                     /gene="bla"
                     /label=AmpR promoter
     primer_bind     2962..2980
                     /label=pBRforEco
                     /note="pBR322 vectors, upsteam of EcoRI site, forward
                     primer"
ORIGIN
        1 atttcagata aaaaaaatcc ttagctttcg ctaaggatga tttctggaat tcgcggccgc
       61 ttctagagtt tacggctagc tcagtcctag gtacaatgct agctactagt gaaagaggag
      121 aaatactaga tggcttcctc cgaagacgtt atcaaagagt tcatgcgttt caaagttcgt
      181 atggaaggtt ccgttaacgg tcacgagttc gaaatcgaag gtgaaggtga aggtcgtccg
      241 tacgaaggta cccagaccgc taaactgaaa gttaccaaag gtggtccgct gccgttcgct
      301 tgggacatcc tgtccccgca gttccagtac ggttccaaag cttacgttaa acacccggct
      361 gacatcccgg actacctgaa actgtccttc ccggaaggtt tcaaatggga acgtgttatg
      421 aacttcgaag acggtggtgt tgttaccgtt acccaggact cctccctgca agacggtgag
      481 ttcatctaca aagttaaact gcgtggtacc aacttcccgt ccgacggtcc ggttatgcag
      541 aaaaaaacca tgggttggga agcttccacc gaacgtatgt acccggaaga cggtgctctg
      601 aaaggtgaaa tcaaaatgcg tctgaaactg aaagacggtg gtcactacga cgctgaagtt
      661 aaaaccacct acatggctaa aaaaccggtt cagctgccgg gtgcttacaa aaccgacatc
      721 aaactggaca tcacctccca caacgaagac tacaccatcg ttgaacagta cgaacgtgct
      781 gaaggtcgtc actccaccgg tgcttaataa cgctgatagt gctagtgtag atcgctacta
      841 gagccaggca tcaaataaaa cgaaaggctc agtcgaaaga ctgggccttt cgttttatct
      901 gttgtttgtc ggtgaacgct ctctactaga gtcacactgg ctcaccttcg ggtgggcctt
      961 tctgcgttta tatactagaa gcggccgctg caggcttcct cgctcactga ctcgctgcgc
     1021 tcggtcgttc ggctgcggcg agcggtatca gctcactcaa aggcggtaat acggttatcc
     1081 acagaatcag gggataacgc aggaaagaac atgtgagcaa aaggccagca aaaggccagg
     1141 aaccgtaaaa aggccgcgtt gctggcgttt ttccacaggc tccgcccccc tgacgagcat
     1201 cacaaaaatc gacgctcaag tcagaggtgg cgaaacccga caggactata aagataccag
     1261 gcgtttcccc ctggaagctc cctcgtgcgc tctcctgttc cgaccctgcc gcttaccgga
     1321 tacctgtccg cctttctccc ttcgggaagc gtggcgcttt ctcatagctc acgctgtagg
     1381 tatctcagtt cggtgtaggt cgttcgctcc aagctgggct gtgtgcacga accccccgtt
     1441 cagcccgacc gctgcgcctt atccggtaac tatcgtcttg agtccaaccc ggtaagacac
     1501 gacttatcgc cactggcagc agccactggt aacaggatta gcagagcgag gtatgtaggc
     1561 ggtgctacag agttcttgaa gtggtggcct aactacggct acactagaag aacagtattt
     1621 ggtatctgcg ctctgctgaa gccagttacc ttcggaaaaa gagttggtag ctcttgatcc
     1681 ggcaaacaaa ccaccgctgg tagcggtggt ttttttgttt gcaagcagca gattacgcgc
     1741 agaaaaaaag gatctcaaga agatcctttg atcttttcta cggggtctga cgctcagtgg
     1801 aacgaaaact cacgttaagg gattttggtc atgagattat caaaaaggat cttcacctag
     1861 atccttttaa attaaaaatg aagttttaaa tcaatctaaa gtatatatga gtaaacttgg
     1921 tctgacagtt accaatgctt aatcagtgag gcacctatct cagcgatctg tctatttcgt
     1981 tcatccatag ttgcctgact ccccgtcgtg tagataacta cgatacggga gggcttacca
     2041 tctggcccca gtgctgcaat gataccgcga gacccacgct caccggctcc agatttatca
     2101 gcaataaacc agccagccgg aagggccgag cgcagaagtg gtcctgcaac tttatccgcc
     2161 tccatccagt ctattaattg ttgccgggaa gctagagtaa gtagttcgcc agttaatagt
     2221 ttgcgcaacg ttgttgccat tgctacaggc atcgtggtgt cacgctcgtc gtttggtatg
     2281 gcttcattca gctccggttc ccaacgatca aggcgagtta catgatcccc catgttgtgc
     2341 aaaaaagcgg ttagctcctt cggtcctccg atcgttgtca gaagtaagtt ggccgcagtg
     2401 ttatcactca tggttatggc agcactgcat aattctctta ctgtcatgcc atccgtaaga
     2461 tgcttttctg tgactggtga gtactcaacc aagtcattct gagaatagtg tatgcggcga
     2521 ccgagttgct cttgcccggc gtcaatacgg gataataccg cgccacatag cagaacttta
     2581 aaagtgctca tcattggaaa acgttcttcg gggcgaaaac tctcaaggat cttaccgctg
     2641 ttgagatcca gttcgatgta acccactcgt gcacccaact gatcttcagc atcttttact
     2701 ttcaccagcg tttctgggtg agcaaaaaca ggaaggcaaa atgccgcaaa aaagggaata
     2761 agggcgacac ggaaatgttg aatactcata ctcttccttt ttcaatatta ttgaagcatt
     2821 tatcagggtt attgtctcat gagcggatac atatttgaat gtatttagaa aaataaacaa
     2881 ataggggttc cgcgcacatt tccccgaaaa gtgccacctg acgtctaaga aaccattatt
     2941 atcatgacat taacctataa aaataggcgt atcacgaggc aga
//
