>Addgene plasmid #117852 | promoter J23110 (upstream of RBS, mRFP1) | depositor partial sequence | sequence record 222713 | promoter
TTTACGGCTAGCTCAGTCCTAGGTACAATGCTAGC
